>Addgene plasmid #85449 | TRE-KRAB-dCas9-IRES-BFP | addgene full sequence | sequence record 171198 | Addgene NGS Result
ATGAGCACTTTTAAAGTTCTGCTATGTGGCGCGGTATTATCCCGTATTGACGCCGGGCAAGAGCAACTCG
GTCGCCGCATACACTATTCTCAGAATGACTTGGTTGAGTACTCACCAGTCACAGAAAAGCATCTTACGGA
TGGCATGACAGTAAGAGAATTATGCAGTGCTGCCATAACCATGAGTGATAACACTGCGGCCAACTTACTT
CTGACAACGATCGGAGGACCGAAGGAGCTAACCGCTTTTTTGCACAACATGGGGGATCATGTAACTCGCC
TTGATCGTTGGGAACCGGAGCTGAATGAAGCCATACCAAACGACGAGCGTGACACCACGATGCCTGTAGC
AATGGCAACAACGTTGCGCAAACTATTAACTGGCGAACTACTTACTCTAGCTTCCCGGCAACAATTAATA
GACTGGATGGAGGCGGATAAAGTTGCAGGACCACTTCTGCGCTCGGCCCTTCCGGCTGGCTGGTTTATTG
CTGATAAATCTGGAGCCGGTGAGCGTGGGTCTCGCGGTATCATTGCAGCACTGGGGCCAGATGGTAAGCC
CTCCCGTATCGTAGTTATCTACACGACGGGGAGTCAGGCAACTATGGATGAACGAAATAGACAGATCGCT
GAGATAGGTGCCTCACTGATTAAGCATTGGTAACTGTCAGACCAAGTTTACTCATATATACTTTAGATTG
ATTTAAAACTTCATTTTTAATTTAAAAGGATCTAGGTGAAGATCCTTTTTGATAATCTCATGACCAAAAT
CCCTTAACGTGAGTTTTCGTTCCACTGAGCGTCAGACCCCGTAGAAAAGATCAAAGGATCTTCTTGAGAT
CCTTTTTTTCTGCGCGTAATCTGCTGCTTGCAAACAAAAAAACCACCGCTACCAGCGGTGGTTTGTTTGC
CGGATCAAGAGCTACCAACTCTTTTTCCGAAGGTAACTGGCTTCAGCAGAGCGCAGATACCAAATACTGT
TCTTCTAGTGTAGCCGTAGTTAGGCCACCACTTCAAGAACTCTGTAGCACCGCCTACATACCTCGCTCTG
CTAATCCTGTTACCAGTGGCTGCTGCCAGTGGCGATAAGTCGTGTCTTACCGGGTTGGACTCAAGACGAT
AGTTACCGGATAAGGCGCAGCGGTCGGGCTGAACGGGGGGTTCGTGCACACAGCCCAGCTTGGAGCGAAC
GACCTACACCGAACTGAGATACCTACAGCGTGAGCTATGAGAAAGCGCCACGCTTCCCGAAGGGAGAAAG
GCGGACAGGTATCCGGTAAGCGGCAGGGTCGGAACAGGAGAGCGCACGAGGGAGCTTCCAGGGGGAAACG
CCTGGTATCTTTATAGTCCTGTCGGGTTTCGCCACCTCTGACTTGAGCGTCGATTTTTGTGATGCTCGTC
AGGGGGGCGGAGCCTATGGAAAAACGCCAGCAACGCGGCCTTTTTACGGTTCCTGGCCTTTTGCTGGCCT
TTTGCTCACATGTTCTTTCCTGCGTTATCCCCTGATTCTGTGGATAACCGTATTACCGCCTTTGAGTGAG
CTGATACCGCTCGCCGCAGCCGAACGACCGAGCGCAGCGAGTCAGTGAGCGAGGAAGCGGAAGAGCGCCC
AATACGCAAACCGCCTCTCCCCGCGCGTTGGCCGATTCATTAATGCAGCTGTGGAATGTGTGTCAGTTAG
GGTGTGGAAAGTCCCCAGGCTCCCCAGCAGGCAGAAGTATGCAAAGCATGCATCTCAATTAGTCAGCAAC
CAGGTGTGGAAAGTCCCCAGGCTCCCCAGCAGGCAGAAGTATGCAAAGCATGCATCTCAATTAGTCAGCA
ACCATAGTCCCGCCCCTAACTCCGCCCATCCCGCCCCTAACTCCGCCCAGTTCCGCCCATTCTCCGCCCC
ATGGCTGACTAATTTTTTTTATTTATGCAGAGGCCGAGGCCGCCTCGGCCTCTGAGCTATTCCAGAAGTA
GTGAGGAGGCTTTTTTGGAGGCCTAGGCTTTTGCAAAAAGCTTGGACACAAGACAGGCTTGCGAGATATG
TTTGAGAATACCACTTTATCCCGCGTCAGGGAGAGGCAGTGCGTAAAAAGACGCGGACTCATGTGAAATA
CTGGTTTTTAGTGCGCCAGATCTCTATAATCTCGCGCAACCTATTTTCCCCTCGAACACTTTTTAAGCCG
TAGATAAACAGGCTGGGACACTTCACATGAGCGAAAAATACATCGTCACCTGGGACATGTTGCAGATCCA
TGCACGTAAACTCGCAAGCCGACTGATGCCTTCTGAACAATGGAAAGGCATTATTGCCGTAAGCCGTGGC
GGTCTGTACCGGGTGCGTTACTGGCGCGTGAACTGGGTATTCGTCATGTCGATACCGTTTGTATTTCCAG
CTACGATCACGACAACCAGCGCGAGCTTAAAGTGCTGAAACGCGCAGAAGGCGATGGCGAAGGCTTCATC
GTTATTGATGACCTGGTGGATACCGGTGGTACTGCGGTTGCGATTCGTGAAATGTATCCAAAAGCGCACT
TTGTCACCATCTTCGCAAAACCGGCTGGTCGTCCGCTGGTTGATGACTATGTTGTTGATATCCCGCAAGA
TACCTGGATTGAACAGCCGTGGGATATGGGCGTCGTATTCGTCCCGCCAATCTCCGGTCGCTAATCTTTT
CAACGCCTGGCACTGCCGGGCGTTGTTCTTTTTAACTTCAGGCGGGTTACAATAGTTTCCAGTAAGTATT
CTGGAGGCTGCATCCATGACACAGGCAAACCTGAGCGAAACCCTGTTCAAACCCCGCTTTAAACATCCTG
AAACCTCGACGCTAGTCCGCCGCTTTAATCACGGCGCACAACCGCCTGTGCAGTCGGCCCTTGATGGTAA
AACCATCCCTCACTGGTATCGCATGATTAACCGTCTGATGTGGATCTGGCGCGGCATTGACCCACGCGAA
ATCCTCGACGTCCAGGCACGTATTGTGATGAGCGATGCCGAACGTACCGACGATGATTTATACGATACGG
TGATTGGCTACCGTGGCGGCAACTGGATTTATGAGTGGGCCCCGGATCTTTGTGAAGGAACCTTACTTCT
GTGGTGTGACATAATTGGACAAACTACCTACAGAGATTTAAAGCTCTAAGGTAAATATAAAATTTTTAAG
TGTATAATGTGTTAAACTACTGATTCTAATTGTTTGTGTATTTTAGATTCCAACCTATGGAACTGATGAA
TGGGAGCAGTGGTGGAATGCCTTTAATGAGGAAAACCTGTTTTGCTCAGAAGAAATGCCATCTAGTGATG
ATGAGGCTACTGCTGACTCTCAACATTCTACTCCTCCAAAAAAGAAGAGAAAGGTAGAAGACCCCAAGGA
CTTTCCTTCAGAATTGCTAAGTTTTTTGAGTCATGCTGTGTTTAGTAATAGAACTCTTGCTTGCTTTGCT
ATTTACACCACAAAGGAAAAAGCTGCACTGCTATACAAGAAAATTATGGAAAAATATTCTGTAACCTTTA
TAAGTAGGCATAACAGTTATAATCATAACATACTGTTTTTTCTTACTCCACACAGGCATAGAGTGTCTGC
TATTAATAACTATGCTCAAAAATTGTGTACCTTTAGCTTTTTAATTTGTAAAGGGGTTAATAAGGAATAT
TTGATGTATAGTGCCTTGACTAGAGATCATAATCAGCCATACCACATTTGTAGAGGTTTTACTTGCTTTA
AAAAACCTCCCACACCTCCCCCTGAACCTGAAACATAAAATGAATGCAATTGTTGTTGTTAACTTGTTTA
TTGCAGCTTATAATGGTTACAAATAAAGCAATAGCATCACAAATTTCACAAATAAAGCATTTTTTTCACT
GCATTCTAGTTGTGGTTTGTCCAAACTCATCAATGTATCTTATCATGTCTGGATCAACTGGATAACTCAA
GCTAACCAAAATCATCCCAAACTTCCCACCCCATACCCTATTACCACTGCCAATTACCTGTGGTTTCATT
TACTCTAAACCTGTGATTCCTCTGAATTATTTTCATTTTAAAGAAATTGTATTTGTTAAATATGTACTAC
AAACTTAGTAGTTGGAAGGGCTAATTCACTCCCAAAGAAGACAAGATATCCTTGATCTGTGGATCTACCA
CACACAAGGCTACTTCCCTGATTAGCAGAACTACACACCAGGGCCAGGGGTCAGATATCCACTGACCTTT
GGATGGTGCTACAAGCTAGTACCAGTTGAGCCAGATAAGGTAGAAGAGGCCAATAAAGGAGAGAACACCA
GCTTGTTACACCCTGTGAGCCTGCATGGGATGGATGACCCGGAGAGAGAAGTGTTAGAGTGGAGGTTTGA
CAGCCGCCTAGCATTTCATCACGTGGCCCGAGAGCTGCATCCGGAGTACTTCAAGAACTGCTGATATCGA
GCTTGCTACAAGGGACTTTCCGCTGGGGACTTTCCAGGGAGGCGTGGCCTGGGCGGGACTGGGGAGTGGC
GAGCCCTCAGATCCTGCATATAAGCAGCTGCTTTTTGCCTGTACTGGGTCTCTCTGGTTAGACCAGATCT
GAGCCTGGGAGCTCTCTGGCTAACTAGGGAACCCACTGCTTAAGCCTCAATAAAGCTTGCCTTGAGTGCT
TCAAGTAGTGTGTGCCCGTCTGTTGTGTGACTCTGGTAACTAGAGATCCCTCAGACCCTTTTAGTCAGTG
TGGAAAATCTCTAGCAGTGGCGCCCGAACAGGGACTTGAAAGCGAAAGGGAAACCAGAGGAGCTCTCTCG
ACGCAGGACTCGGCTTGCTGAAGCGCGCACGGCAAGAGGCGAGGGGCGGCGACTGGTGAGTACGCCAAAA
ATTTTGACTAGCGGAGGCTAGAAGGAGAGAGATGGGTGCGAGAGCGTCAGTATTAAGCGGGGGAGAATTA
GATCGCGATGGGAAAAAATTCGGTTAAGGCCAGGGGGAAAGAAAAAATATAAATTAAAACATATAGTATG
GGCAAGCAGGGAGCTAGAACGATTCGCAGTTAATCCTGGCCTGTTAGAAACATCAGAAGGCTGTAGACAA
ATACTGGGACAGCTACAACCATCCCTTCAGACAGGATCAGAAGAACTTAGATCATTATATAATACAGTAG
CAACCCTCTATTGTGTGCATCAAAGGATAGAGATAAAAGACACCAAGGAAGCTTTAGACAAGATAGAGGA
AGAGCAAAACAAAAGTAAGACCACCGCACAGCAAGCGGCCGGCCGCTGATCTTCAGACCTGGAGGAGGAG
ATATGAGGGACAATTGGAGAAGTGAATTATATAAATATAAAGTAGTAAAAATTGAACCATTAGGAGTAGC
ACCCACCAAGGCAAAGAGAAGAGTGGTGCAGAGAGAAAAAAGAGCAGTGGGAATAGGAGCTTTGTTCCTT
GGGTTCTTGGGAGCAGCAGGAAGCACTATGGGCGCAGCGTCAATGACGCTGACGGTACAGGCCAGACAAT
TATTGTCTGGTATAGTGCAGCAGCAGAACAATTTGCTGAGGGCTATTGAGGCGCAACAGCATCTGTTGCA
ACTCACAGTCTGGGGCATCAAGCAGCTCCAGGCAAGAATCCTGGCTGTGGAAAGATACCTAAAGGATCAA
CAGCTCCTGGGGATTTGGGGTTGCTCTGGAAAACTCATTTGCACCACTGCTGTGCCTTGGAATGCTAGTT
GGAGTAATAAATCTCTGGAACAGATTTGGAATCACACGACCTGGATGGAGTGGGACAGAGAAATTAACAA
TTACACAAGCTTAATACACTCCTTAATTGAAGAATCGCAAAACCAGCAAGAAAAGAATGAACAAGAATTA
TTGGAATTAGATAAATGGGCAAGTTTGTGGAATTGGTTTAACATAACAAATTGGCTGTGGTATATAAAAT
TATTCATAATGATAGTAGGAGGCTTGGTAGGTTTAAGAATAGTTTTTGCTGTACTTTCTATAGTGAATAG
AGTTAGGCAGGGATATTCACCATTATCGTTTCAGACCCACCTCCCAACCCCGAGGGGACCCGACAGGCCC
GAAGGAATAGAAGAAGAAGGTGGAGAGAGAGACAGAGACAGATCCATTCGATTAGTGAACGGATCTCGAC
GGTATCGCCAAATGGCAGTATTCATCCACAATTTTAAAAGAAAAGGGGGGATTGGGGGGTACAGTGCAGG
GGAAAGAATAGTAGACATAATAGCAACAGACATACAAACTAAAGAATTACAAAAACAAATTACAAAAATT
CAAAATTTTCGGGTTTATTACAGGGACAGCAGAGATCCAGTTTATCGATGAGGCCCTTTCGTCTTCACTC
GAGTTTACTCCCTATCAGTGATAGAGAACGTATGAAGAGTTTACTCCCTATCAGTGATAGAGAACGTATG
CAGACTTTACTCCCTATCAGTGATAGAGAACGTATAAGGAGTTTACTCCCTATCAGTGATAGAGAACGTA
TGACCAGTTTACTCCCTATCAGTGATAGAGAACGTATCTACAGTTTACTCCCTATCAGTGATAGAGAACG
TATATCCAGTTTACTCCCTATCAGTGATAGAGAACGTATGTCGAGGTAGGCGTGTACGGTGGGCGCCTAT
AAAAGCAGAGCTCGTTTAGTGAACCGTCAGATCGCCTGGAGCAATTCCACAACACTTTTGTCTTATACTT
ACGCGTCTGCAGGATATCAAGCTTGCGGTACCGCGGGCCCGGGATCGCACCATGGATGCTAAGTCACTAA
CTGCCTGGTCCCGGACACTGGTGACCTTCAAGGATGTATTTGTGGACTTCACCAGGGAGGAGTGGAAGCT
GCTGGACACTGCTCAGCAGATCGTGTACAGAAATGTGATGCTGGAGAACTATAAGAACCTGGTTTCCTTG
GGTTATCAGCTTACTAAGCCAGATGTGATCCTCCGGTTGGAGAAGGGAGAAGAGCCCGGCGGTTCCGGCG
GAGGGTCGATGGACAAGAAGTACAGCATCGGCCTGGCCATCGGCACCAACTCTGTGGGCTGGGCCGTGAT
CACCGACGAGTACAAGGTGCCCAGCAAGAAATTCAAGGTGCTGGGCAACACCGACCGGCACAGCATCAAG
AAGAACCTGATCGGCGCCCTGCTGTTCGACAGCGGAGAAACAGCCGAGGCCACCCGGCTGAAGAGAACCG
CCAGAAGAAGATACACCAGACGGAAGAACCGGATCTGCTATCTGCAAGAGATCTTCAGCAACGAGATGGC
CAAGGTGGACGACAGCTTCTTCCACAGACTGGAAGAGTCCTTCCTGGTGGAAGAGGATAAGAAGCACGAG
CGGCACCCCATCTTCGGCAACATCGTGGACGAGGTGGCCTACCACGAGAAGTACCCCACCATCTACCACC
TGAGAAAGAAACTGGTGGACAGCACCGACAAGGCCGACCTGCGGCTGATCTATCTGGCCCTGGCCCACAT
GATCAAGTTCCGGGGCCACTTCCTGATCGAGGGCGACCTGAACCCCGACAACAGCGACGTGGACAAGCTG
TTCATCCAGCTGGTGCAGACCTACAACCAGCTGTTCGAGGAAAACCCCATCAACGCCAGCGGCGTGGACG
CCAAGGCCATCCTGTCTGCCAGACTGAGCAAGAGCAGACGGCTGGAAAATCTGATCGCCCAGCTGCCCGG
CGAGAAGAAGAATGGCCTGTTCGGCAACCTGATTGCCCTGAGCCTGGGCCTGACCCCCAACTTCAAGAGC
AACTTCGACCTGGCCGAGGATGCCAAACTGCAGCTGAGCAAGGACACCTACGACGACGACCTGGACAACC
TGCTGGCCCAGATCGGCGACCAGTACGCCGACCTGTTTCTGGCCGCCAAGAACCTGTCCGACGCCATCCT
GCTGAGCGACATCCTGAGAGTGAACACCGAGATCACCAAGGCCCCCCTGAGCGCCTCTATGATCAAGAGA
TACGACGAGCACCACCAGGACCTGACCCTGCTGAAAGCTCTCGTGCGGCAGCAGCTGCCTGAGAAGTACA
AAGAGATTTTCTTCGACCAGAGCAAGAACGGCTACGCCGGCTACATCGATGGCGGAGCCAGCCAGGAAGA
GTTCTACAAGTTCATCAAGCCCATCCTGGAAAAGATGGACGGCACCGAGGAACTGCTCGTGAAGCTGAAC
AGAGAGGACCTGCTGCGGAAGCAGCGGACCTTCGACAACGGCAGCATCCCCCACCAGATCCACCTGGGAG
AGCTGCACGCCATTCTGCGGCGGCAGGAAGATTTTTACCCATTCCTGAAGGACAACCGGGAAAAGATCGA
GAAGATCCTGACCTTCCGCATCCCCTACTACGTGGGCCCTCTGGCCAGGGGAAACAGCAGATTCGCCTGG
ATGACCAGAAAGAGCGAGGAAACCATCACCCCCTGGAACTTCGAGGAAGTGGTGGACAAGGGCGCCAGCG
CCCAGAGCTTCATCGAGCGGATGACCAACTTCGATAAGAACCTGCCCAACGAGAAGGTGCTGCCCAAGCA
CAGCCTGCTGTACGAGTACTTCACCGTGTACAACGAGCTGACCAAAGTGAAATACGTGACCGAGGGAATG
AGAAAGCCCGCCTTCCTGAGCGGCGAGCAGAAAAAAGCCATCGTGGACCTGCTGTTCAAGACCAACCGGA
AAGTGACCGTGAAGCAGCTGAAAGAGGACTACTTCAAGAAAATCGAGTGCTTCGACTCCGTGGAAATCTC
CGGCGTGGAAGATCGGTTCAACGCCTCCCTGGGCACATACCACGATCTGCTGAAAATTATCAAGGACAAG
GACTTCCTGGACAATGAGGAAAACGAGGACATTCTGGAAGATATCGTGCTGACCCTGACACTGTTTGAGG
ACAGAGAGATGATCGAGGAACGGCTGAAAACCTATGCCCACCTGTTCGACGACAAAGTGATGAAGCAGCT
GAAGCGGCGGAGATACACCGGCTGGGGCAGGCTGAGCCGGAAGCTGATCAACGGCATCCGGGACAAGCAG
TCCGGCAAGACAATCCTGGATTTCCTGAAGTCCGACGGCTTCGCCAACAGAAACTTCATGCAGCTGATCC
ACGACGACAGCCTGACCTTTAAAGAGGACATCCAGAAAGCCCAGGTGTCCGGCCAGGGCGATAGCCTGCA
CGAGCACATTGCCAATCTGGCCGGCAGCCCCGCCATTAAGAAGGGCATCCTGCAGACAGTGAAGGTGGTG
GACGAGCTCGTGAAAGTGATGGGCCGGCACAAGCCCGAGAACATCGTGATCGAAATGGCCAGAGAGAACC
AGACCACCCAGAAGGGACAGAAGAACAGCCGCGAGAGAATGAAGCGGATCGAAGAGGGCATCAAAGAGCT
GGGCAGCCAGATCCTGAAAGAACACCCCGTGGAAAACACCCAGCTGCAGAACGAGAAGCTGTACCTGTAC
TACCTGCAGAATGGGCGGGATATGTACGTGGACCAGGAACTGGACATCAACCGGCTGTCCGACTACGATG
TGGACGCTATCGTGCCTCAGAGCTTTCTGAAGGACGACTCCATCGATAACAAAGTGCTGACTCGGAGCGA
CAAGAACCGGGGCAAGAGCGACAACGTGCCCTCCGAAGAGGTCGTGAAGAAGATGAAGAACTACTGGCGC
CAGCTGCTGAATGCCAAGCTGATTACCCAGAGGAAGTTCGACAATCTGACCAAGGCCGAGAGAGGCGGCC
TGAGCGAACTGGATAAGGCCGGCTTCATCAAGAGACAGCTGGTGGAAACCCGGCAGATCACAAAGCACGT
GGCACAGATCCTGGACTCCCGGATGAACACTAAGTACGACGAGAACGACAAACTGATCCGGGAAGTGAAA
GTGATCACCCTGAAGTCCAAGCTGGTGTCCGATTTCCGGAAGGATTTCCAGTTTTACAAAGTGCGCGAGA
TCAACAACTACCACCACGCCCACGACGCCTACCTGAACGCCGTCGTGGGAACCGCCCTGATCAAAAAGTA
CCCTAAGCTGGAAAGCGAGTTCGTGTACGGCGACTACAAGGTGTACGACGTGCGGAAGATGATCGCCAAG
AGCGAGCAGGAAATCGGCAAGGCTACCGCCAAGTACTTCTTCTACAGCAACATCATGAACTTTTTCAAGA
CCGAGATTACCCTGGCCAACGGCGAGATCCGGAAGCGGCCTCTGATCGAGACAAACGGCGAAACAGGCGA
GATCGTGTGGGATAAGGGCCGGGACTTTGCCACCGTGCGGAAAGTGCTGTCTATGCCCCAAGTGAATATC
GTGAAAAAGACCGAGGTGCAGACAGGCGGCTTCAGCAAAGAGTCTATCCTGCCCAAGAGGAACAGCGACA
AGCTGATCGCCAGAAAGAAGGACTGGGACCCTAAGAAGTACGGCGGCTTCGACAGCCCCACCGTGGCCTA
TTCTGTGCTGGTGGTGGCCAAAGTGGAAAAGGGCAAGTCCAAGAAACTGAAGAGTGTGAAAGAGCTGCTG
GGGATCACCATCATGGAAAGAAGCAGCTTCGAGAAGAATCCCATCGACTTTCTGGAAGCCAAGGGCTACA
AAGAAGTGAAAAAGGACCTGATCATCAAGCTGCCTAAGTACTCCCTGTTCGAGCTGGAAAACGGCCGGAA
GAGAATGCTGGCCTCTGCCGGCGAACTGCAGAAGGGAAACGAACTGGCCCTGCCCTCCAAATATGTGAAC
TTCCTGTACCTGGCCAGCCACTATGAGAAGCTGAAGGGCTCCCCCGAGGATAATGAGCAGAAACAGCTGT
TTGTGGAACAGCACAAACACTACCTGGACGAGATCATCGAGCAGATCAGCGAGTTCTCCAAGAGAGTGAT
CCTGGCCGACGCTAATCTGGACAAGGTGCTGAGCGCCTACAACAAGCACAGAGACAAGCCTATCAGAGAG
CAGGCCGAGAATATCATCCACCTGTTTACCCTGACCAATCTGGGAGCCCCTGCCGCCTTCAAGTACTTTG
ACACCACCATCGACCGGAAGAGGTACACCAGCACCAAAGAGGTGCTGGACGCCACCCTGATCCACCAGAG
CATCACCGGCCTGTACGAGACACGGATCGACCTGTCTCAGCTGGGAGGCGACGCCTATCCCTATGACGTG
CCCGATTATGCCAGCCTGGGCAGCGGCTCCCCCAAGAAAAAACGCAAGGTGGAAGATCCTAAGAAAAAGC
GGAAAGTGGACGGCATTGGTAGTGGGAGCAACGGCAGCAGCGGATCCTAAGCGGCCGCTCGATAAGCTTG
ATATCGAATTCCGCCCCCCCCCCCTCTCCCTCCCCCCCCCCTAACGTTACTGGCCGAAGCCGCTTGGAAT
AAGGCCGGTGTGCGTTTGTCTATATGTTATTTTCCACCATATTGCCGTCTTTTGGCAATGTGAGGGCCCG
GAAACCTGGCCCTGTCTTCTTGACGAGCATTCCTAGGGGTCTTTCCCCTCTCGCCAAAGGAATGCAAGGT
CTGTTGAATGTCGTGAAGGAAGCAGTTCCTCTGGAAGCTTCTTGAAGACAAACAACGTCTGTAGCGACCC
TTTGCAGGCAGCGGAACCCCCCACCTGGCGACAGGTGCCTCTGCGGCCAAAAGCCACGTGTATAAGATAC
ACCTGCAAAGGCGGCACAACCCCAGTGCCACGTTGTGAGTTGGATAGTTGTGGAAAGAGTCAAATGGCTC
TCCTCAAGCGTATTCAACAAGGGGCTGAAGGATGCCCAGAAGGTACCCCATTGTATGGGATCTGATCTGG
GGCCTCGGTGCACATGCTTTACATGTGTTTAGTCGAGGTTAAAAAAACGTCTAGGCCCCCCGAACCACGG
GGACGTGGTTTTCCTTTGAAAAACACGATGATAATATGGCCACAACCATGAGCGAGCTGATTAAGGAGAA
CATGCACATGAAGCTGTACATGGAGGGCACCGTGGACAACCATCACTTCAAGTGCACATCCGAGGGCGAA
GGCAAGCCCTACGAGGGCACCCAGACCATGAGAATCAAGGTGGTCGAGGGCGGCCCTCTCCCCTTCGCCT
TCGACATCCTGGCTACTAGCTTCCTCTACGGCAGCAAGACCTTCATCAACCACACCCAGGGCATCCCCGA
CTTCTTCAAGCAGTCCTTCCCTGAGGGCTTCACATGGGAGAGAGTCACCACATACGAAGACGGGGGCGTG
CTGACCGCTACCCAGGACACCAGCCTCCAGGACGGCTGCCTCATCTACAACGTCAAGATCAGAGGGGTGA
ACTTCACATCCAACGGCCCTGTGATGCAGAAGAAAACACTCGGCTGGGAGGCCTTCACCGAGACGCTGTA
CCCCGCTGACGGCGGCCTGGAAGGCAGAAACGACATGGCCCTGAAGCTCGTGGGCGGGAGCCATCTGATC
GCAAACATCAAGACCACATATAGATCCAAGAAACCCGCTAAGAACCTCAAGATGCCTGGCGTCTACTATG
TGGACTACAGACTGGAAAGAATCAAGGAGGCCAACAACGAGACCTACGTCGAGCAGCACGAGGTGGCAGT
GGCCAGATACTGCGACCTCCCTAGCAAACTGGGGCACAAGCTTAATTAAACTAGTCCTGCAGGCATGCAA
GCTTGATATCAAGCTTATCGATAATCAACCTCTGGATTACAAAATTTGTGAAAGATTGACTGGTATTCTT
AACTATGTTGCTCCTTTTACGCTATGTGGATACGCTGCTTTAATGCCTTTGTATCATGCTATTGCTTCCC
GTATGGCTTTCATTTTCTCCTCCTTGTATAAATCCTGGTTGCTGTCTCTTTATGAGGAGTTGTGGCCCGT
TGTCAGGCAACGTGGCGTGGTGTGCACTGTGTTTGCTGACGCAACCCCCACTGGTTGGGGCATTGCCACC
ACCTGTCAGCTCCTTTCCGGGACTTTCGCTTTCCCCCTCCCTATTGCCACGGCGGAACTCATCGCCGCCT
GCCTTGCCCGCTGCTGGACAGGGGCTCGGCTGTTGGGCACTGACAATTCCGTGGTGTTGTCGGGGAAATC
ATCGTCCTTTCCTTGGCTGCTCGCCTGTGTTGCCACCTGGATTCTGCGCGGGACGTCCTTCTGCTACGTC
CCTTCGGCCCTCAATCCAGCGGACCTTCCTTCCCGCGGCCTGCTGCCGGCTCTGCGGCCTCTTCCGCGTC
TTCGCCTTCGCCCTCAGACGAGTCGGATCTCCCTTTGGGCCGCCTCCCCGCATCGATACCGTCGACCTCG
AGGGAATTAATTCGAGCTCGGTACCTTTAAGACCAATGACTTACAAGGCAGCTGTAGATCTTAGCCACTT
TTTAAAAGAAAAGGGGGGACTGGAAGGGCTAATTCACTCCCAACGAAGACAAGATCTGCTTTTTGCTTGT
ACTGGGTCTCTCTGGTTAGACCAGATCTGAGCCTGGGAGCTCTCTGGCTAACTAGGGAACCCACTGCTTA
AGCCTCAATAAAGCTTGCCTTGAGTGCTTCAAGTAGTGTGTGCCCGTCTGTTGTGTGACTCTGGTAACTA
GAGATCCCTCAGACCCTTTTAGTCAGTGTGGAAAATCTCTAGCAGCATCTAGAATTAATTCCGTGTATTC
TATAGTGTCACCTAAATCGTATGTGTATGATACATAAGGTTATGTATTAATTGTAGCCGCGTTCTAACGA
CAATATGTACAAGCCTAATTGTGTAGCATCTGGCTTACTGAAGCAGACCCTATCATCTCTCTCGTAAACT
GCCGTCAGAGTCGGTTTGGTTGGACGAACCTTCTGAGTTTCTGGTAACGCCGTCCCGCACCCGGAAATGG
TCAGCGAACCAATCAGCAGGGTCATCGCTAGCCAGATCCTCTACGCCGGACGCATCGTGGCCGGCATCAC
CGGCGCCACAGGTGCGGTTGCTGGCGCCTATATCGCCGACATCACCGATGGGGAAGATCGGGCTCGCCAC
TTCGGGCTCATGAGCGCTTGTTTCGGCGTGGGTATGGTGGCAGGCCCCGTGGCCGGGGGACTGTTGGGCG
CCATCTCCTTGCATGCACCATTCCTTGCGGCGGCGGTGCTCAACGGCCTCAACCTACTACTGGGCTGCTT
CCTAATGCAGGAGTCGCATAAGGGAGAGCGTCGAATGGTGCACTCTCAGTACAATCTGCTCTGATGCCGC
ATAGTTAAGCCAGCCCCGACACCCGCCAACACCCGCTGACGCGCCCTGACGGGCTTGTCTGCTCCCGGCA
TCCGCTTACAGACAAGCTGTGACCGTCTCCGGGAGCTGCATGTGTCAGAGGTTTTCACCGTCATCACCGA
AACGCGCGAGACGAAAGGGCCTCGTGATACGCCTATTTTTATAGGTTAATGTCATGATAATAATGGTTTC
TTAGACGTCAGGTGGCACTTTTCGGGGAAATGTGCGCGGAACCCCTATTTGTTTATTTTTCTAAATACAT
TCAAATATGTATCCGCTCATGAGACAATAACCCTGATAAATGCTTCAATAATATTGAAAAAGGAAGAGTA
TGAGTATTCAACATTTCCGTGTCGCCCTTATTCCCTTTTTTGCGGCATTTTGCCTTCCTGTTTTTGCTCA
CCCAGAAACGCTGGTGAAAGTAAAAGATGCTGAAGATCAGTTGGGTGCACGAGTGGGTTACATCGAACTG
GATCTCAACAGCGGTAAGATCCTTGAGAGTTTTCGCCCCGAAGAACGTTTTCCAATG
Features (pLannotate 1.2.2; 37 found; start..end, strand, type, name):
    834..1422    +  rep_origin     ori: high-copy-number ColE1/pMB1/pBR322/pUC origin of replication
   1605..1661    +  CDS            lacI (fragment): lac repressor; lacI; The lac repressor binds to the lac operator to inhibit transcription in E. coli. This inhibition can be relieved by adding lactose or isopropyl-β-D-thiogalactopyranoside (IPTG).
   1668..1997    +  promoter       SV40 promoter: SV40 enhancer and early promoter
   2197..2316    +  CDS            gpt (fragment): XGPT_ECOLI - Also known as gpp, gxu. Experimental evidence at protein level: Swiss-Prot protein existence level 1. Purine salvage pathway enzyme that catalyzes the transfer of the ribosyl-5-phosphate group from 5-phospho-alpha-D-ribose 1- diphosphate (PRPP) to the N9 position of the 6-oxopurines guanine and xanthine to form the corresponding ribonucleotides GMP (guanosine 5'- monophosphate) and XMP (xanthosine 5'-monophosphate), with the release of PPi. To a lesser extent, also acts on hypoxanthine (PubMed:9100006, PubMed:3886014). Does not ribophosphorylate adenine (PubMed:3886014). From Esch
   2316..2651    +  CDS            gpt (fragment): XGPT_ECOLI - Also known as gpp, gxu. Experimental evidence at protein level: Swiss-Prot protein existence level 1. Purine salvage pathway enzyme that catalyzes the transfer of the ribosyl-5-phosphate group from 5-phospho-alpha-D-ribose 1- diphosphate (PRPP) to the N9 position of the 6-oxopurines guanine and xanthine to form the corresponding ribonucleotides GMP (guanosine 5'- monophosphate) and XMP (xanthosine 5'-monophosphate), with the release of PPi. To a lesser extent, also acts on hypoxanthine (PubMed:9100006, PubMed:3886014). Does not ribophosphorylate adenine (PubMed:3886014). From Esch
   2746..3051    +  CDS            frsA (fragment): FRSA_ECOLI - Also known as yafA. Experimental evidence at protein level: Swiss-Prot protein existence level 1. Catalyzes the hydrolysis of esters (PubMed:15808744). Displays esterase activity toward pNP-butyrate (PubMed:15808744). May stimulate mixed-acid fermentation by acting as a fermentation/respiration switch that down-regulates respiration and up- regulates fermentation rates (PubMed:15169777). From Escherichia coli (strain K12).
   3055..3129    +  CDS            small t antigen (fragment): SV40 (simian virus 40) small t antigen
   3131..3196    +  intron         small t intron: SV40 (simian virus 40) small t antigen intron
   3326..3346    +  CDS            SV40 NLS: nuclear localization signal of SV40 (simian virus 40) large T antigen
   3665..3748    +  CDS            large T antigen (fragment): large T antigen from SV40 (simian virus 40)
   3771..3905    +  polyA_signal   SV40 poly(A) signal: SV40 polyadenylation signal
   4072..4401    +  CDS            nef (fragment): NEF_HV1BR - Experimental evidence at protein level: Swiss-Prot protein existence level 1. Extracellular Nef protein targets CD4(+) T-lymphocytes for apoptosis by interacting with CXCR4 surface receptors (PubMed:14990729). From Human immunodeficiency virus type 1 group M subtype B (isolate BRU/LAI) (HIV-1).
   4449..4706    +  LTR            5' LTR (truncated): truncated 5' long terminal repeat (LTR) from HIV-1
   4753..4878    +  misc_feature   HIV-1 Ψ: packaging signal of human immunodeficiency virus type 1
   4862..5200    +  CDS            HIV-1 gag (fragment): gag protein from human immunodeficiency virus 1; gag
   5375..5608    +  misc_feature   RRE: The Rev response element (RRE) of HIV-1 allows for Rev-dependent mRNA export from the nucleus to the cytoplasm.
   5985..6085    +  CDS            Rev (fragment): human immunodeficiency virus 1 (HIV-1) Rev protein; rev; enhances nuclear export of unspliced and incompletely spliced viral mRNAs
   6122..6239    +  misc_feature   cPPT/CTS: central polypurine tract and central termination sequence of HIV-1
   6301..6650    +  promoter       TRE3GV promoter: 3rd-generation Tet-responsive promoter that can be activated by binding of Tet-On® 3G, optimized for retroviral and lentiviral vectors
   6676..6696    +  misc_feature   MCS (fragment): multiple cloning site
   6732..6917    +  CDS            KRAB: Krüppel-associated box (KRAB) transcriptional repression domain from the human zinc finger protein ZNF10 (Margolin et al., 1994)
   6939..11042   +  CDS            Cas9: Cas9 (Csn1) endonuclease from the Streptococcus pyogenes Type II CRISPR/Cas system generates RNA-guided double strand breaks in DNA
  11189..11212   -  misc_feature   MCS (fragment): pBluescript multiple cloning site
  11332..11794   +  misc_feature   IRES: internal ribosome entry site (IRES) of the encephalomyocarditis virus (EMCV)
  11808..12509   +  CDS            TagBFP: monomeric blue fluorescent protein mammalian codon-optimized
  12516..12534   +  misc_feature   MCS (fragment): pUC18/19 multiple cloning site
  12535..12553   +  misc_feature   MCS (fragment): pBluescript multiple cloning site
  12553..13141   +  misc_feature   WPRE: woodchuck hepatitis virus posttranscriptional regulatory element
  13142..13164   +  misc_feature   MCS (fragment): pBluescript multiple cloning site
  13181..13249   +  CDS            nef (fragment): NEF_HV1Z2 - Experimental evidence at protein level: Swiss-Prot protein existence level 1. Extracellular Nef protein targets CD4(+) T-lymphocytes for apoptosis by interacting with CXCR4 surface receptors. From Human immunodeficiency virus type 1 group M subtype D (isolate Z2/CDC-Z34) (HIV-1).
  13251..13484   +  LTR            3' LTR (ΔU3): self-inactivating 3' long terminal repeat (LTR) from HIV-1
  13509..13527   -  promoter       SP6 promoter: promoter for bacteriophage SP6 RNA polymerase
  13755..14034   +  CDS            TcR (fragment): tetracycline efflux protein; tet; confers resistance to tetracycline
  14035..14083   -  misc_feature   bom (fragment): basis of mobility region from pBR322
  14185..14220   -  CDS            rop (fragment): Rop protein, which maintains plasmids at low copy number; rop
  14315..14419   +  promoter       AmpR promoter: bla
  14420..663     +  CDS            AmpR (across the origin): β-lactamase; bla; confers resistance to ampicillin, carbenicillin, and related antibiotics
