[The description below was written by a language model from this plasmid's Addgene catalogue record and pLannotate feature annotations shown in this document.]
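Description:
TRE-KRAB-dCas9-IRES-BFP is a lentiviral transfer plasmid of about 14.6 kb, built on the pHR backbone, for doxycycline-inducible CRISPR interference in mammalian cells. It is propagated in E. coli through a high-copy ColE1/pUC-type origin with ampicillin selection (AmpR). The backbone also carries remnants of older vector lineages, including an SV40 promoter followed by gpt fragments and SV40 small t/large T and poly(A) sequences, plus fragments of TcR, rop and bom, none of which belong to the intended payload. The viral portion comprises a 5' LTR (annotated as truncated), the HIV-1 Ψ packaging signal with a partial gag sequence, the RRE for Rev-dependent RNA export, the cPPT/CTS, and a self-inactivating ΔU3 3' LTR. The genome can therefore be packaged when helper functions are supplied in trans, and it integrates without active LTR promoter function.

Between the cPPT and the 3' LTR, a TRE3G-type Tet-responsive promoter drives a single bicistronic transcript. The first cistron is the ZNF10 KRAB repression domain fused to the N terminus of Streptococcus pyogenes Cas9. The catalogue record describes this Cas9 as the nuclease-dead dCas9 form, although the automated annotation labels it simply Cas9, and lists a C-terminal HA tag and two nuclear localisation signals. An EMCV IRES then allows translation of TagBFP, which marks expressing cells and serves as the only mammalian selectable marker, for example by sorting. A WPRE downstream enhances transcript expression. The promoter needs a Tet-On transactivator, which is not annotated in this plasmid and so must be provided separately, as must guide RNAs. The associated work used the construct for CRISPRi mapping of functional enhancer–promoter connections.
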