Addgene plasmid #85449: TRE-KRAB-dCas9-IRES-BFP
Purpose: Lentiviral vector expressing a KRAB-dCas9 fusion protein and BFP
Depositing lab: Eric Lander. Depositing organization: Broad Institute. Publication: Systematic mapping of functional enhancer-promoter connections with CRISPR interference. Fulco CP, Munschauer M, Anyoha R, Munson G, Grossman SR, Perez EM, Kane M, Cleary B, Lander ES, Engreitz JM. Science. 2016 Sep 29. pii: aag2445. 10.1126/science.aag2445 PubMed 27708057.
Backbone
  Vector backbone: pHR
  Backbone manufacturer: Addgene
  Backbone size w/o insert (bp): 8812
  Total vector size (bp): 14609
  Vector type: Mammalian Expression, Lentiviral, CRISPR
  Selectable markers: BFP
Growth in bacteria
  Bacterial resistance: Ampicillin, 100 μg/mL
  Growth temperature: 30°C
  Growth strain: NEB Stable
  Copy number: High Copy
Gene/Insert
  Gene/Insert name: KRAB-dCas9-IRES-BFP
  Species: Synthetic
  Insert size (bp): 5797
  Promoter: TRE3G
  Tag / fusion protein: KRAB domain (N terminal on insert); HA Tag (C terminal on insert); 2x NLS (C terminal on insert)
  Cloning method: Gibson Cloning
  Sequencing primers: 5′ pHR-F TTACAGGGACAGCAGAGATC; 3′ WPRE-R CATAGCGTAAAAGGAGCAACA
Resource information
  A portion of this plasmid was derived from a plasmid made by: Jonathan Weissman (Addgene #60954)
Terms and licenses: Academic/Nonprofit Terms; Industry Terms: Not Available to Industry
How to cite: TRE-KRAB-dCas9-IRES-BFP was a gift from Eric Lander (Addgene plasmid # 85449 ; http://n2t.net/addgene:85449 ; RRID:Addgene_85449)
